>Addgene plasmid #214593 | AiP1963 - pAAV-AiE2592m-minBG-SYFP2-WPRE-BGHpA | addgene full sequence | sequence record 432598 | Addgene NGS Result
[58 nt withheld, positions 1-58]
TATGCGGTGTGAAATACCGCACAGATGCGTAAGGAGAAAATACCGCATCAGGCGCCCCTGCAGGCAGCTG
CGCGCTCGCTCGCTCACTGAGGCCGCCCGGGCAAAGCCCGGGCGTCGGGCGACCTTTGGTCGCCCGGCCT
CAGTGAGCGAGCGAGCGCGCAGAGAGGGAGTGGCCAACTCCATCACTAGGGGTTCCTGCGGCCGCTCGGT
CCGCACGTGAGATCTCATGCCTGCTATTGTCTTCCCAATCCTCCCCCTTGCTGTCCTGCCCCACCCCACC
CCCCAGAATAGAATGACACCTACTCAGACAATGCGATGCAATTTCCTCATTTTATTAGGAAAGGACAGTG
GGAGTGGCACCTTCCAGGGTCAAGGAAGGCACGGGGGAGGGGCAAACAACAGATGGCTGGCAACTAGAAG
GCACAGTCGAAGATCTCTCGAGCCACGGAATTGTCAGTGCCCAACAGCCGAGCCCCTGTCCAGCAGCGGG
CAAGGCAGGCGGCGATGAGTTCCGCCGTGGCAAGAACTAACCAGGATTTATACAAGGAGGAGAAAATGAA
AGCCATACGGGAAGCAATAGCATGATACAAAGGCATTAAAGCAGCGTATCCACATAGCGTAAAAGGAGCA
ACATAGTTAAGAATACCAGTCAATCTTTCACAAATTTTGTAATCCAGAGGTTGATTATGATATCGAATTC
GCGGCCGCGGCGCGCCGTCGACTTACTTGTACAGCTCGTCCATGCCGAGAGTGATCCCGGCGGCGGTCAC
GAACTCCAGCAGGACCATGTGATCGCGCTTCTCGTTGGGGTCTTTGCTCAGCTTGGACTGGTAGCTCAGG
TAGTGGTTGTCGGGCAGCAGCACGGGGCCGTCGCCGATGGGGGTGTTCTGCTGGTAGTGGTCGGCGAGCT
GCACGCCGCCGTCCTCGATGTTGTGGCGGATCTTGAAGTTGGCCTTGATGCCGTTCTTCTGCTTGTCGGC
GGTGATATAGACGTTGTGGCTGTTGTAGTTGTACTCCAGCTTGTGCCCCAGGATGTTGCCGTCCTCCTTG
AAGTCGATGCCCTTCAGCTCGATGCGGTTCACCAGGGTGTCGCCCTCGAACTTCACCTCGGCGCGGGTCT
TGTAGTTGCCGTCGTCCTTGAAGAAGATGGTGCGCTCCTGGACGTAGCCTTCGGGCATGGCGGACTTGAA
GAAGTCGTGCTGCTTCATGTGGTCGGGGTAGCGGGCGAAGCACTGCACGCCGTAGCCCAGGGTGGTCACG
AGGGTGGGCCAGGGCACGGGCAGCTTGCCGGTGGTGCAGATCAGCTTCAGGGTCAGCTTGCCGTAGGTGG
CATCGCCCTCGCCCTCGCCGGACACGCTGAACTTGTGGCCGTTTACGTCGCCGTCCAGCTCGACCAGGAT
GGGCACCACCCCGGTGAACAGCTCCTCGCCCTTGCTCACCATGGTGGCGACCGGTAGCGCTAGCTTCGAA
AGATCTGGATCCCAGAAGCAAATGTAAGCAATAGATGGCTCTGCCCTGACTTTTATGCCCAGCCCGAGCT
CCGCCTCACAGGCTGGGTGTCAGCAGATGTAATCCTGGTGTGTTCTCTGGGACCACCTCAGACCTGAGTG
GGCTCTCACAAGTAAGAGAGGGAAATCGGGCTCCCAATTTTTCAGAACTCAATTGCAGTTGGCATCCTGG
ATTCTATTCTTACACAATTGTAAGATCGGGTGCAGCTCCTGCCTTTCTGCGAAAAGCCTCTGGGAAAAAG
ATTTGTAATTTCTTTCCACGACGACTTCCCAGGGGCCTATCATCTACTGATGCTTTTGGTCGTGAAGTGG
CGCCAGAGAGTGTCTCAGGCACTCCCAAGCTCTGGCTGGCTGAGCCATGCGGGCTGGGCTCGCACCTTCC
CAAGAGCTCAGATCACCCTTTCCAGTCTAGTCCCTCTAAAGTTATGGGATTTCGCTGGGTGATGAGGATC
TTGGCTGAGAAAAAGACTCTTACCAAGCAAGAAGGAGAGAGGGGGCTCTCTCTGCTGTAGTGCGCACAAT
CCTGCGGCCGCAGGAACCCCTAGTGATGGAGTTGGCCACTCCCTCTCTGCGCGCTCGCTCGCTCACTGAG
GCCGGGCGACCAAAGGTCGCCCGACGCCCGGGCGGCCTCAGTGAGCGAGCGAGCGCGCAGCTGCCTGCAG
GACATGTGAGCAAAAGGCCAGCAAAAGGCCAGGAACCGTAAAAAGGCCGCGTTGCTGGCGTTTTTCCATA
GGCTCCGCCCCCCTGACGAGCATCACAAAAATCGACGCTCAAGTCAGAGGTGGCGAAACCCGACAGGACT
ATAAAGATACCAGGCGTTTCCCCCTGGAAGCTCCCTCGTGCGCTCTCCTGTTCCGACCCTGCCGCTTACC
GGATACCTGTCCGCCTTTCTCCCTTCGGGAAGCGTGGCGCTTTCTCATAGCTCACGCTGTAGGTATCTCA
GTTCGGTGTAGGTCGTTCGCTCCAAGCTGGGCTGTGTGCACGAACCCCCCGTTCAGCCCGACCGCTGCGC
CTTATCCGGTAACTATCGTCTTGAGTCCAACCCGGTAAGACACGACTTATCGCCACTGGCAGCAGCCACT
GGTAACAGGATTAGCAGAGCGAGGTATGTAGGCGGTGCTACAGAGTTCTTGAAGTGGTGGCCTAACTACG
GCTACACTAGAAGAACAGTATTTGGTATCTGCGCTCTGCTGAAGCCAGTTACCTTCGGAAAAAGAGTTGG
TAGCTCTTGATCCGGCAAACAAACCACCGCTGGTAGCGGTGGTTTTTTTGTTTGCAAGCAGCAGATTACG
CGCAGAAAAAAAGGATCTCAAGAAGATCCTTTGATCTTTTCTACGGGGTCTGACGCTCAGTGGAACGAAA
ACTCACGTTAAGGGATTTTGGTCATGAGATTATCAAAAAGGATCTTCACCTAGATCCTTTTAAATTAAAA
ATGAAGTTTTAAATCAATCTAAAGTATATATGAGTAAACTTGGTCTGACAGTTACCAATGCTTAATCAGT
GAGGCACCTATCTCAGCGATCTGTCTATTTCGTTCATCCATAGTTGCCTGACTCCCCGTCGTGTAGATAA
CTACGATACGGGAGGGCTTACCATCTGGCCCCAGTGCTGCAATGATACCGCGAGACCCACGCTCACCGGC
TCCAGATTTATCAGCAATAAACCAGCCAGCCGGAAGGGCCGAGCGCAGAAGTGGTCCTGCAACTTTATCC
GCCTCCATCCAGTCTATTAATTGTTGCCGGGAAGCTAGAGTAAGTAGTTCGCCAGTTAATAGTTTGCGCA
ACGTTGTTGCCATTGCTACAGGCATCGTGGTGTCACGCTCGTCGTTTGGTATGGCTTCATTCAGCTCCGG
TTCCCAACGATCAAGGCGAGTTACATGATCCCCCATGTTGTGCAAAAAAGCGGTTAGCTCCTTCGGTCCT
CCGATCGTTGTCAGAAGTAAGTTGGCCGCAGTGTTATCACTCATGGTTATGGCAGCACTGCATAATTCTC
TTACTGTCATGCCATCCGTAAGATGCTTTTCTGTGACTGGTGAGTACTCAACCAAGTCATTCTGAGAATA
GTGTATGCGGCGACCGAGTTGCTCTTGCCCGGCGTCAATACGGGATAATACCGCGCCACATAGCAGAACT
TTAAAAGTGCTCATCATTGGAAAACGTTCTTCGGGGCGAAAACTCTCAAGGATCTTACCGCTGTTGAGAT
CCAGTTCGATGTAACCCACTCGTGCACCCAACTGATCTTCAGCATCTTTTACTTTCACCAGCGTTTCTGG
GTGAGCAAAAACAGGAAGGCAAAATGCCGCAAAAAAGGGAATAAGGGCGACACGGAAATGTTGAATACTC
ATACTCTTCCTTTTTCAATATTATTGAAGCATTTATCAGGGTTATTGTCTCATGAGCGGATACATATTTG
AATGTATTTAGAAAAATAAACAAATAGGGGTTCCGCGCACATTTCCCCGAAAAGTGCCACCTGACGTCTA
AGAAACCATTATTATCATGACATTAACCTATAAAAATAGGCGTATCACGAGGCCCTTTCGTCTCGCGCGT
TTCGGTGATGACGGTGAAAACCTCTGACACATGCAGCTCCCGGAGACGGTCACAGCTTGTCTGTAAGCGG
ATGCCGGGAGCAGACAAGCCCGTCAGGGCGCGTCAGCGGGTGTTGGCGGGTGTCGGGGCTGGCTTAACTA
TGCGGCATCAGAGCAGATTGTACTGAGAGTGCACCATAAAATTGTAAACGTTAATATTTTGTTAAAATTC
GCGTTAAATTTTTGTTAAATCAGCTCATTTTTTAACCAATAGACCGAAATCGGCAAAATCCCTTATAAAT
CAAAAGAATAGCCCGAGATAGAGT
[37 nt withheld, positions 4423-4459]
AAAGAACGTGGACTCCAACGTCAAAGG
[141 nt withheld, positions 4487-4627]
G
[46 nt withheld, positions 4629-4674]
A
[37 nt withheld, positions 4676-4712]
Features (pLannotate 1.2.2; 14 found; start..end, strand, type, name):
     59..110     +  misc_feature   bom (fragment): basis of mobility region from pBR322
    115..255     -  repeat_region  AAV2 ITR: inverted terminal repeat of adeno-associated virus serotype 2 inverted
    373..484     -  polyA_signal   bGH poly(A) signal: bovine growth hormone polyadenylation signal
    501..581     -  misc_feature   WPRE (fragment): woodchuck hepatitis virus posttranscriptional regulatory element
    587..744     -  misc_feature   WPRE (fragment): woodchuck hepatitis virus posttranscriptional regulatory element
    784..1500    -  CDS            SYFP2: SYFP2 is a basic (constitutively fluorescent) yellow fluorescent protein published in 2006, derived from Aequorea victoria. It is reported to be a very rapidly-maturing monomer with moderate acid sensitivity.
   2135..2162    -  repeat_region  AAV2 ITR (fragment): inverted terminal repeat of adeno-associated virus serotype 2 inverted
   2191..2218    -  repeat_region  AAV2 ITR (fragment): inverted terminal repeat of adeno-associated virus serotype 2 inverted
   2291..2879    -  rep_origin     ori: high-copy-number ColE1/pMB1/pBR322/pUC origin of replication
   3050..3910    -  CDS            AmpR: β-lactamase; bla; confers resistance to ampicillin, carbenicillin, and related antibiotics
   3911..4015    -  promoter       AmpR promoter: bla
   4110..4145    +  CDS            rop (fragment): Rop protein, which maintains plasmids at low copy number; rop
   4247..4296    +  misc_feature   bom (fragment): basis of mobility region from pBR322
   4297..40      -  rep_origin     f1 ori (across the origin) (sequence partly withheld): f1 bacteriophage origin of replication; arrow indicates direction of (+) strand synthesis
