[The description below was written by a language model from this plasmid's Addgene catalogue record and pLannotate feature annotations shown in this document.]
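Description:
AiP1963 - pAAV-AiE2592m-minBG-SYFP2-WPRE-BGHpA is an AAV transfer plasmid built on a pAAV2 backbone, intended for packaging a reporter genome into recombinant adeno-associated virus for delivery to brain tissue. In bacteria it is maintained as a high-copy plasmid through a ColE1/pUC-type origin and selected with ampicillin via the β-lactamase gene and its native promoter. An f1 phage origin and small remnants of pBR322 bom and rop sequences are also present in the backbone. The sequenced record is about 4.7 kb.

The payload lies between AAV2 inverted terminal repeats, the cis elements needed for genome replication and encapsidation. One ITR is annotated in full, whereas the other is detected only as two short fragments, which may simply reflect how difficult these repeats are to sequence and annotate. Within the ITRs, the enhancer AiE2592m is placed upstream of the minBG minimal promoter, which on its own gives little expression, so that transcription depends on the enhancer's cell-type-restricted activity. Neither the enhancer nor the minimal promoter is called by the automated annotation, but the unannotated stretch between the SYFP2 coding sequence and the fragmentary ITR is where they would be expected to sit. The driven transgene is SYFP2, a rapidly maturing monomeric yellow fluorescent protein derived from Aequorea victoria. It is followed by a WPRE, annotated as two fragments and so possibly a shortened version, which boosts transcript stability and expression, and by the bovine growth hormone polyadenylation signal.

The construct belongs to a collection of enhancer AAVs developed for genetic access to cortical cell types, with fluorescence reporting which brain cell populations the enhancer labels. The record does not state which population AiE2592m targets.
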