Addgene plasmid #214593: AiP1963 - pAAV-AiE2592m-minBG-SYFP2-WPRE-BGHpA
Purpose: AiE2592m is an enhancer sequence, designed to drive AAV-mediated transgene expression in specific populations of brain cells
Depositing lab: Allen Institute for Brain Science & Bosiljka Tasic. Depositing organization: Allen Institute. Publication: A suite of enhancer AAVs and transgenic mouse lines for genetic access to cortical cell types. Ben-Simon Y, Hooper M, Narayan S, Daigle TL, Dwivedi D, Way SW, Oster A, Stafford DA, Mich JK, Taormina MJ, Martinez RA, Opitz-Araya X, Roth JR, Alexander JR, Allen S, Amster A, Arbuckle J, Ayala A, Baker PM, Bakken TE, Barcelli T, Barta S, Bendrick J, Bertagnolli D, Bielstein C, Bishwakarma P, Bowlus J, Boyer G, Brouner K, Casian B, Casper T, Chakka AB, Chakrabarty R, Chance RK, Chavan S, Clark M, Colbert K, Collman F, Daniel S, Departee M, DiValentin P, Donadio N, Dotson N, Egdorf T, Fliss T, Gabitto M, Garcia J, Gary A, Gasperini M, Gloe J, Goldy J, Gore BB, Graybuck L, Greisman N, Haeseleer F, Halterman C, Haradon Z, Hastings SD, Helback O, Ho W, Hockemeyer D, Huang C, Huff S, Hunker A, Johansen N, Jones D, Juneau Z, Kalmbach B, Kannan M, Khem S, Kussick E, Kutsal R, Larsen R, Lee C, Lee AY, Leibly M, Lenz GH, Li S, Liang E, Lusk N, Madigan Z, Malloy J, Malone J, McCue R, Melchor J, Mollenkopf T, Moosman S, Morin E, Newman D, Ng L, Ngo K, Omstead V, Otto S, Oyama A, Pena N, Pham T, Phillips E, Pom CA, Potekhina L, Ransford S, Ray PL, Rette D, Reynoldson C, Rimorin C, Rocha D, Ruiz A, Sanchez REA, Sawyer L, Sedeno-Cortes A, Sevigny JP, Shapovalova N, Shepard N, Shulga L, Sigler AR, Siverts L, Soliman S, Somasundaram S, Staats B, Stewart K, Szelenyi E, Tieu M, Trader C, Tran A, van Velthoven CTJ, Walker M, Wang Y, Weed N, Wirthlin M, Wood T, Wynalda B, Yao Z, Zhou T, Ariza J, Dee N, Reding M, Ronellenfitch K, Mufti S, Sunkin SM, Smith KA, Esposito L, Waters J, Thyagarajan B, Yao S, Lein ES, Zeng H, Levi BP, Ngai J, Ting JT, Tasic B. Cell. 2025 May 16:S0092-8674(25)00513-6. doi: 10.1016/j.cell.2025.05.002. PubMed 40403729.
Backbone
  Vector backbone: pAAV2
  Vector type: AAV
Growth in bacteria
  Bacterial resistance: Ampicillin, 100 μg/mL
  Growth temperature: 37°C
  Growth strain: NEB Stable
  Copy number: High Copy
Gene/Insert
  Gene/Insert name: SYFP2
  Species: Synthetic
  Promoter: minBG
  Cloning method: Gibson Cloning
Terms and licenses: Academic/Nonprofit Terms; Industry Terms: Not Available to Industry
Depositor comments: 5' Cloning Site: SgrAI (destroyed), 3' Cloning Site: SgrAI (destroyed). Please visit https://doi.org/10.1101/2024.06.10.597244 for bioRxiv preprint.
How to cite: AiP1963 - pAAV-AiE2592m-minBG-SYFP2-WPRE-BGHpA was a gift from Allen Institute for Brain Science & Bosiljka Tasic (Addgene plasmid # 214593 ; http://n2t.net/addgene:214593 ; RRID:Addgene_214593)
